Addgene plasmid #1546: L3517
Purpose: (Empty Backbone)
Depositing lab: Andrew Fire. Depositing organization: Carnegie Institution for Science.
Backbone
  Vector backbone: Unknown
  Backbone size (bp): 6921
  Vector type: Worm Expression
Growth in bacteria
  Bacterial resistance: Ampicillin, 100 μg/mL
  Growth temperature: 37°C
  Growth strain: DH5alpha
  Copy number: Unknown
Gene/Insert
  Gene/Insert name: None
  Tag / fusion protein: myo3-2341, myo3Tsa, IVSA, gfpN, IVSR, gfpS65C, IVSS, gfpM153A, IVST, gfpC, IVSM, IVSL, decoy
  Cloning method: Restriction Enzyme
Terms and licenses: Academic/Nonprofit Terms; Industry Terms: Not Available to Industry
Depositor comments: See Fire Lab Vector Kit Documentation 1997. Fire Lab Miniprep Number pPD114.98, Ligation number L3517.
How to cite: L3517 was a gift from Andrew Fire (Addgene plasmid # 1546 ; http://n2t.net/addgene:1546 ; RRID:Addgene_1546)
