[The description below was written by a language model from this plasmid's Addgene catalogue record and pLannotate feature annotations shown in this document.]
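Description:
L3517 (miniprep designation pPD114.98) is a worm expression vector from the 1997 Fire Lab Vector Kit, listed as an empty backbone of about 6.9 kb for use in Caenorhabditis elegans. The parental backbone is recorded as unknown, but the annotated sequence shows a pUC/pBR322-style bacterial portion. This includes a high-copy ColE1/pMB1-type origin, a β-lactamase gene with its own promoter for ampicillin selection in E. coli, and remnants of rop, bom, lacI, the lac promoter/operator region and a pUC18/19 polylinker.

The payload is described in the record only as a string of module names. These begin with myo3-2341 and myo3Tsa, which appear to denote upstream and 5' sequence from the body-wall muscle myosin gene myo-3, although the record does not explain them. No feature is annotated in the roughly 2.4 kb preceding the polylinker remnant, where such a promoter would be expected to lie. Next comes a GFP coding region built in segments (gfpN, gfpS65C, gfpM153A, gfpC) carrying the S65C and M153A substitutions. The segments are interrupted by synthetic introns (the IVS modules), a Fire-vector design that improves transgene expression in worms. The annotation detects this region as an Aequorea victoria-derived green fluorescent protein. The final "decoy" module is a kit element that the record does not define. A short downstream match to aex-5 probably reflects C. elegans genomic sequence in the 3' region, which the record does not otherwise identify.

The listed modules suggest a GFP reporter or fusion vector for muscle expression in transgenic worms. The record states no specific purpose and refers users to the kit documentation for details.
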