Features (pLannotate 1.2.2; 12 found; start..end, strand, type, name):
   2397..2413    -  misc_feature   MCS (fragment): pUC18/19 multiple cloning site
   2509..3369    +  CDS            sg25: sg25 is a basic (constitutively fluorescent) green fluorescent protein published in 1997, derived from Aequorea victoria.
   4045..4197    +  CDS            aex-5 (fragment): AEX5_CAEEL - Also known as kpc-3 From Caenorhabditis elegans.
   4325..4360    +  CDS            rop (fragment): Rop protein, which maintains plasmids at low copy number; rop
   4462..4561    +  misc_feature   bom (fragment): basis of mobility region from pBR322
   4659..4763    +  promoter       AmpR promoter: bla
   4764..5624    +  CDS            AmpR: β-lactamase; bla; confers resistance to ampicillin, carbenicillin, and related antibiotics
   5795..6383    +  rep_origin     ori: high-copy-number ColE1/pMB1/pBR322/pUC origin of replication
   6566..6658    +  CDS            lacI (fragment): lac repressor; lacI; The lac repressor binds to the lac operator to inhibit transcription in E. coli. This inhibition can be relieved by adding lactose or isopropyl-β-D-thiogalactopyranoside (IPTG).
   6671..6692    +  protein_bind   CAP binding site: CAP binding activates transcription in the presence of cAMP. E. coli catabolite activator protein
   6707..6737    +  promoter       lac promoter: promoter for the E. coli lac operon
   6745..6761    +  protein_bind   lac operator: The lac repressor binds to the lac operator to inhibit transcription in E. coli. This inhibition can be relieved by adding lactose or isopropyl-β-D-thiogalactopyranoside (IPTG). lac repressor encoded by lacI
>Addgene plasmid #1546 | L3517 | depositor full sequence | sequence record 156 | Author sequence
AAGCTTGGGCTGCAGGTCGGCTATAATAAGTTCTTGAATAAAATAATTTTCCCGACAAAACATGAGTATT
TCTTTCGAAAATAAAAGTGCAGGCTAATTAGAGATTATTCTGTAATTAACTGCATAATTTGTCACGTGCC
ATAGTTTTACATTCCACTACGTCATAGTTCTTAAAATACTAATCTCCTGAAAATAGAAGTAGGTGAAGAA
AGTTTAATTATCAGTTCTAAAATGACAATTGATCTTTGGAATATGTTCTGAAACTACCGATCATTGAACA
GATGCTATTTGAATGATATAGAATTGTATATTTGCAATTTCTGAAACGCGTTCTTAAAGGCACACAGATT
AATTCAAAAGGGTCTGGCCGCAAAAAGGTTTATGGTGGCCGATTTTGAGTTTTGTGTGTGATTGCTTTTT
CACAATCAGTGTTTTCAGGATTATGTGATGAACTAGATCTTCAAGTTTCGTTACATTTCATATGTTTTCG
GAACTCACGAAGTACATATTGGGTATTGTGCTCAAAAAATTCAGCAATCAGCTTCGCTCCGCTGACTTTA
GAACCCAAAAAAATAGTATGGCCAAACTGACTGTGTTACGATCATTTCAATTTTTCAATACATATTTAAG
ATTTCTAAGAGTAAGAAGGTCAAAAACTGTTCTGGAATACATATATATTTTTCAGGTTACAATTAGTCAA
AAAGTGCACTGAAATATACGTTTTAATTTCACGAATAACCCAATTAGTTCAATGTATTTTTGGTCAACCA
ACGTTAAAGTTTGGCTTCCAACCAATTATCATTTCTGATCAACCACAATGTTTTTTCTTTATCTGCAAGT
TAATTTTTTATTTTTATCCAGATGTTTGGCATATTTTTCAATTCTTCACTAGCGCCCACTTCTTGCACTT
CCGGCGCCCTGAATCTAATGCATCTGTTGCAAGAATTGAAAGACCAATCAACACATTGTTTTCTTCACGA
GATACTGAAGAAAATGAATAAAAACAGAGAAAAAGAGCCATGTGATTAGTGACAACTGTTGCTAACAGAT
ACCATAGCTTGGACTTGGTACGTGATGGCAACGTATGGGTCAACAAAAATGATTGCAGAGGGGGTGCAAA
ACAGTCAAGTCGAGAAAATATGAAAAACAGAAAACAAAGAACAGAAAAATGGGTTTGAGAGTCAGTATAA
TTTATAAAAGAAAAATTGTACATAGAAATTAACCATTTTTGTAGAAGAAGTTATTTTTCAAGCATCGTTA
AAAATTATTCAAAGCACCTTATTTCATATTTAATTTTAAACATGGTTAAATGAACAACACGGTGCGCAAT
CAGGAAAACTTGAAATCTGAAACTGTTGTTGTGATCTTCTTCGCAACTGTTCAGATAGCACTAGTGTAAT
GTTAAGAGTGCGCGAATATAATGGAATATAATGGATCACACCTCCTGCCATCAGGTAAACGTCTCTGTTA
TCACATATTTCCAACTATTAAATTTTTACCTTTTACAGTTTTACATTTTTTTGAAAAAAGTAACTTTTTG
TCTTCAAAATCCCTGACGAAAATATCAAATATTTTAATCGAGACTGCAGAGGAACCGATTGATGATTTGG
AAAATCCAGCTTTACCTGTGTAAGAACTGAAAAGTTTCATAACCCTAGGGTATTCCCAGTTACATTCCCC
ACTGGCTAACAATAGCACCCAGTTTTTCATCACCTTTCTTCAAATTTCTCGGCGATTTGTTAAAAACAAA
ATTTGTGTCCCTTCTCTGATATCTCTATGTCTCTAAACACAAGTTCATCGGAAAACGAAGGAGGGTAGGT
GTTGGTTGGGCTCCCGAAGTGAAAATAGAAGAGCAAGAATAGAATATTAGAGAGAGAGTGCAGAGAGGGC
GGGATAGCTCCCGGGATTCCGTTTTCTTCTTCTTTATCTTCAACGATGATGTGTGTGCGTGTTGTATAGA
TTCTGTTGCTCCCCCACAACTCGCTCCGAAGGCTCAATACAATTCAATTGATATTGGAGGAGAGCCTACC
GGAGTGGGAGGATAAGAAGAAACATAAGAAGAAGAAGAAGAAGAAGCATGCTTCTGGTTTTTGATGCTAT
GAAAACGGCACAAAAAGATGATTGAGGTCCCTTTTCAATACCTTCTCTCATCTTTCAAATCCCATTGAAA
CCTAAAACTTCTCACCACGCTTTACCATTGTTCTCCAAAAACTTATAGCAATGTCTATAACTTTTTTATC
TCTGAAAAGCAGTGTTCCATTTTTCTTTTTCCTATTTTATTTCAATTGTTTCTCACATTTCGTTTGGATT
CTTTGCTTGTCAACCAGCTTCTTCTTCCACTTTTACCGTCTAATTTTCAGGGCAGGGAGCCATCAAACCC
ACGACCACTAGATCCATCTAGAGGATCCCCGGGATTGGCCAAAGGACCCAAAGGTATGTTTCGAATGATA
CTAACATAACATAGAACATTTTCAGGAGGACCCTTGGAGGGTACCGGTAGAAAAAATGAGTAAAGGAGAA
GAACTTTTCACTGGAGTTGTCCCAATTCTTGTTGAATTAGATGGTGATGTTAATGGGCACAAATTTTCTG
TCAGTGGAGAGGGTGAAGGTGATGCAACATACGGAAAACTTACCCTTAAATTTATTTGCACTACTGGAAA
ACTACCTGTTCCATGGGTAAGTTTAAACATATATATACTAACTAACCCTGATTATTTAAATTTTCAGCCA
ACACTTGTCACTACTTTCTGTTATGGTGTTCAATGCTTCTCGAGATACCCAGATCATATGAAACGGCATG
ACTTTTTCAAGAGTGCCATGCCCGAAGGTTATGTACAGGAAAGAACTATATTTTTCAAAGATGACGGGAA
CTACAAGACACGTAAGTTTAAACAGTTCGGTACTAACTAACCATACATATTTAAATTTTCAGGTGCTGAA
GTCAAGTTTGAAGGTGATACCCTTGTTAATAGAATCGAGTTAAAAGGTATTGATTTTAAAGAAGATGGAA
ACATTCTTGGACACAAATTGGAATACAACTATAACTCACACAATGTATACATCGCAGCAGACAAACAAAA
GAATGGAATCAAAGTTGTAAGTTTAAACATGATTTTACTAACTAACTAATCTGATTTAAATTTTCAGAAC
TTCAAAATTAGACACAACATTGAAGATGGAAGCGTTCAACTAGCAGACCATTATCAACAAAATACTCCAA
TTGGCGATGGCCCTGTCCTTTTACCAGACAACCATTACCTGTCCACACAATCTGCCCTTTCGAAAGATCC
CAACGAAAAGAGAGACCACATGGTCCTTCTTGAGTTTGTAACAGCTGCTGGGATTACACATGGCATGGAT
GAACTATACAAATAGCATTCGTAGAATTGTAAGTTTAAACTTTCTCATACTAACTAACGCGCTCTATTTA
AATTTTCAGAATTCCAACTGAGCGCCGGTCGCTACCATTACCAACTTGTCTGGTGTCAAAAATAATAGGG
GCCGCTGTCATCAGAGTAAGTTTAAACTGAGTTCTACTAACTAACGAGTAATATTTAAATTTTCAGCATC
TCGCGCCCGTGCCTCTGACTTCTAAGTCCAATTACTCTTCAACATCCCTACATGCTCTTTCTCCCTGTGC
TCCCACCCCCTATTTTTGTTATTATCAAAAAACTTCTCTTAATTTCTTTGTTTTTTAGCTTCTTTTAAGT
CACCTCTAACAATGAAATTGTGTAGATTCAAAAATAGAATTAATTCGTAATAAAAAGTCGAAAAAAATTG
TGCTCCCTCCCCCCATTAATAATAATTCTATCCCAAAATCTACACAATGTTCTGTGTACACTTCTTATGT
TTTTTACTTCTGATAAATTTTTTTGAAACATCATAGAAAAAACCGCACACAAAATACCTTATCATATGTT
ACGTTTCAGTTTATGACCGCAATTTTTATTTCTTCGCACGTCTGGGCCTCTCATGACGTCAAATCATGCT
CATCGTGAAAAAGTTTTGGAGTATTTTTGGAATTTTTCAATCAAGTGAAAGTTTATGAAATTAATTTTCC
TGCTTTTGCTTTTTGGGGTTTCCCCTATTGTTTGTCAAGATTTCGAGGACGGCGTTTTTCTTGCTAAAAT
CACAAGTATTGATGAGCACGATGCAAGAAAGATCGGAAGAAGGTTTGGGTTTGAGGCTCAGTGGAAGGTG
AGTAGAAGTTGATAATTTGAAAGTGGAGTAGTGTCTATGGGGTTTTTGCCTTAAATGACAGAATACATTC
CCAATATACCAAACATAACTGTTTCCTACTAGTCGGCCGTACGGGCCCTTTCGTCTCGCGCGTTTCGGTG
ATGACGGTGAAAACCTCTGACACATGCAGCTCCCGGAGACGGTCACAGCTTGTCTGTAAGCGGATGCCGG
GAGCAGACAAGCCCGTCAGGGCGCGTCAGCGGGTGTTGGCGGGTGTCGGGGCTGGCTTAACTATGCGGCA
TCAGAGCAGATTGTACTGAGAGTGCACCATATGCGGTGTGAAATACCGCACAGATGCGTAAGGAGAAAAT
ACCGCATCAGGCGGCCTTAAGGGCCTCGTGATACGCCTATTTTTATAGGTTAATGTCATGATAATAATGG
TTTCTTAGACGTCAGGTGGCACTTTTCGGGGAAATGTGCGCGGAACCCCTATTTGTTTATTTTTCTAAAT
ACATTCAAATATGTATCCGCTCATGAGACAATAACCCTGATAAATGCTTCAATAATATTGAAAAAGGAAG
AGTATGAGTATTCAACATTTCCGTGTCGCCCTTATTCCCTTTTTTGCGGCATTTTGCCTTCCTGTTTTTG
CTCACCCAGAAACGCTGGTGAAAGTAAAAGATGCTGAAGATCAGTTGGGTGCACGAGTGGGTTACATCGA
ACTGGATCTCAACAGCGGTAAGATCCTTGAGAGTTTTCGCCCCGAAGAACGTTTTCCAATGATGAGCACT
TTTAAAGTTCTGCTATGTGGCGCGGTATTATCCCGTATTGACGCCGGGCAAGAGCAACTCGGTCGCCGCA
TACACTATTCTCAGAATGACTTGGTTGAGTACTCACCAGTCACAGAAAAGCATCTTACGGATGGCATGAC
AGTAAGAGAATTATGCAGTGCTGCCATAACCATGAGTGATAACACTGCGGCCAACTTACTTCTGACAACG
ATCGGAGGACCGAAGGAGCTAACCGCTTTTTTGCACAACATGGGGGATCATGTAACTCGCCTTGATCGTT
GGGAACCGGAGCTGAATGAAGCCATACCAAACGACGAGCGTGACACCACGATGCCTGTAGCAATGGCAAC
AACGTTGCGCAAACTATTAACTGGCGAACTACTTACTCTAGCTTCCCGGCAACAATTAATAGACTGGATG
GAGGCGGATAAAGTTGCAGGACCACTTCTGCGCTCGGCCCTTCCGGCTGGCTGGTTTATTGCTGATAAAT
CTGGAGCCGGTGAGCGTGGGTCTCGCGGTATCATTGCAGCACTGGGGCCAGATGGTAAGCCCTCCCGTAT
CGTAGTTATCTACACGACGGGGAGTCAGGCAACTATGGATGAACGAAATAGACAGATCGCTGAGATAGGT
GCCTCACTGATTAAGCATTGGTAACTGTCAGACCAAGTTTACTCATATATACTTTAGATTGATTTAAAAC
TTCATTTTTAATTTAAAAGGATCTAGGTGAAGATCCTTTTTGATAATCTCATGACCAAAATCCCTTAACG
TGAGTTTTCGTTCCACTGAGCGTCAGACCCCGTAGAAAAGATCAAAGGATCTTCTTGAGATCCTTTTTTT
CTGCGCGTAATCTGCTGCTTGCAAACAAAAAAACCACCGCTACCAGCGGTGGTTTGTTTGCCGGATCAAG
AGCTACCAACTCTTTTTCCGAAGGTAACTGGCTTCAGCAGAGCGCAGATACCAAATACTGTCCTTCTAGT
GTAGCCGTAGTTAGGCCACCACTTCAAGAACTCTGTAGCACCGCCTACATACCTCGCTCTGCTAATCCTG
TTACCAGTGGCTGCTGCCAGTGGCGATAAGTCGTGTCTTACCGGGTTGGACTCAAGACGATAGTTACCGG
ATAAGGCGCAGCGGTCGGGCTGAACGGGGGGTTCGTGCACACAGCCCAGCTTGGAGCGAACGACCTACAC
CGAACTGAGATACCTACAGCGTGAGCATTGAGAAAGCGCCACGCTTCCCGAAGGGAGAAAGGCGGACAGG
TATCCGGTAAGCGGCAGGGTCGGAACAGGAGAGCGCACGAGGGAGCTTCCAGGGGGAAACGCCTGGTATC
TTTATAGTCCTGTCGGGTTTCGCCACCTCTGACTTGAGCGTCGATTTTTGTGATGCTCGTCAGGGGGGCG
GAGCCTATGGAAAAACGCCAGCAACGCGGCCTTTTTACGGTTCCTGGCCTTTTGCTGGCCTTTTGCTCAC
ATGTTCTTTCCTGCGTTATCCCCTGATTCTGTGGATAACCGTATTACCGCCTTTGAGTGAGCTGATACCG
CTCGCCGCAGCCGAACGACCGAGCGCAGCGAGTCAGTGAGCGAGGAAGCGGAAGAGCGCCCAATACGCAA
ACCGCCTCTCCCCGCGCGTTGGCCGATTCATTAATGCAGCTGGCACGACAGGTTTCCCGACTGGAAAGCG
GGCAGTGAGCGCAACGCAATTAATGTGAGTTAGCTCACTCATTAGGCACCCCAGGCTTTACACTTTATGC
TTCCGGCTCGTATGTTGTGTGGAATTGTGAGCGGATAACAATTTCACACAGGAAACAGCTATGACCATGA
TTACGCCAAGCTGTAAGTTTAAACATGATCTTACTAACTAACTATTCTCATTTAAATTTTCAGAGCTTAA
AAATGGCTGAAATCACTCACAACGATGGATACGCTAACAACTTGGAAATGAAAT
