>Addgene plasmid #1546 | L3517 | addgene partial sequence | sequence record 16686 | 1546_m13reverse
GATCTTACTAACTAACTATTCTCATTTAAATTTTCAGAGCTTAAAAATGGCTGAAATCACTCACAACGAT
GGATACGCTAACAACTTGGAAATGAAATAAGCTTGGGCTGCAGGTCGGCTATAATAAGTTCTTGAATAAA
ATAATTTTCCCGACAAAACATGAGTATTTCTTTCGAAAATAAAAGTGCAGGCTAATTAGAGATTATTCTG
TAATTAACTGCATAATTTGTCACGTGCCATAGTTTTACATTCCACTACGTCATAGTTCTTAAAATACTAA
TCTCCTGAAAATAGAAGTAGGTGAAGAAAGTTTAATTATCAGTTCTAAAATGACAATTGATCTTTGGAAT
ATGTTCTGAAACTACCGATCATTGAACAGATGCTATTTGAATGATATAGAATTGTATATTTGCAATTTCT
GAAACGCGTTCTTAAAGGCACACAGATTAATTCAAAAGGGTCTGGCCGCAAAAAGGTTTATGGTGGCCGA
TTTTGAGTTTTGTGTGTGATTGCTTTTTCACAATCAGTGTTTTCAGGATTATGTGATGAACTAGATCTTC
AAGTTTCGTTACATTTCATATGTTTTCGGAACTCACGAAGTACATATTGGGTATTGTGCTCAAAAAATTC
AGCAATCAGCTTCGCTCCGCTGACTTTAGAACCCAAAAAAATAGTATGGCCAAACTGACTGTGTTACGAT
CATTTCAATTTTTCAATACATATTTAAGATTTCTAAGAGTAAGAAGGTCAAAAACTGTTCTGGAATACAT
ATATATTTTTCAGGTTACAATTAGTCCAAAAAGTGCACTGAAAATATACGTTTTAATTTCACGAATAACC
CAATTAGTTCAATGTATTTTTGGTCAACCCACGTTAAAGTTTGGGCTTCCCAACCCATTATCATTTCTGA
TCANCCNCAATGGTTTTTTCCTTTATCTGGCAAGTTAAATTTTTTATTTTTTATCCCNAAGGTTTGGGCC
ATATTTTTCCAATTCCTTCNCCTAGCGCCCCCCTTCNTGGCACTTTCCGGCGGCCCCTGAAATCNTAANG
NCATCCGGTGGCNAGAANTTGNAAAGACCCAATCCCACCNCATTGNTTTTCCTTCCCCNANANNCCTGGA
GAAAANTGNATTANAACCCCGGNAAAAAAGAGCCCCNGNGGAATTAGGGGNNCNCNNGGTGGCTNACCAA
AAACCCAAAACCTTGGGANCTNGGCACCGGGAAGGGCCANCCNNNNGGGCCCNNCNAAAAATGATTGCCN
ANAGGGGGGGCCAAAACCCCCANNCCNGGAAAATTTGNAAACCCNNAAACCCNGGANCCGCANANGG
